Addgene plasmid #115075: SOBIR1 X010_pECIA2
Purpose: Bait vector SOBIR1 X010_pECIA2 should be used with prey vector SOBIR1 X010_pECIA14.
Depositing lab: Youssef Belkhadir. Depositing organization: Gregor Mendel Institute of Molecular Plant Biology. Publication: An extracellular network of Arabidopsis leucine-rich repeat receptor kinases. Smakowska-Luzan E, Mott GA, Parys K, Stegmann M, Howton TC, Layeghifard M, Neuhold J, Lehner A, Kong J, Grunwald K, Weinberger N, Satbhai SB, Mayer D, Busch W, Madalinski M, Stolt-Bergner P, Provart NJ, Mukhtar MS, Zipfel C, Desveaux D, Guttman DS, Belkhadir Y. Nature. 2018 Jan 18;553(7688):342-346. doi: 10.1038/nature25184. Epub 2018 Jan 10. PubMed 29320478.
Backbone
  Vector backbone: pECIA2
  Backbone manufacturer: Chris Garcia (Addgene plasmid # 47032)
  Vector type: Insect Expression
Growth in bacteria
  Bacterial resistance: Ampicillin, 100 μg/mL
  Growth temperature: 37°C
  Growth strain: DH5alpha
  Copy number: High Copy
Gene/Insert
  Gene/Insert name: AT2G31880
  Species: A. thaliana (mustard weed)
  Entrez Gene: SOBIR1 (a.k.a. AT2G31880, EVERSHED, EVR, F20M17.8, F20M17_8, SUPPRESSOR OF BIR1 1)
  Promoter: Metallothionein (Copper-Inducible)
  Tag / fusion protein: Fc, V5 and hexahistidine tags (C terminal on backbone)
  Cloning method: Ligation Independent Cloning
Terms and licenses: Academic/Nonprofit Terms; Industry Terms: Not Available to Industry
Depositor comments: Plasmid for secreted expression in Drosophila cell culture by induction via CuSO4. Insert is an extracellular domain of indicated LRR-RK, C-terminally tagged with Fc, V5 and hexahistidine tags. Insert Protein Sequence: SSDLKALQVIETELGVNSQRSSASDVNPCGRRGVFCERRHSATTGEYVLRVTRLVYRSRSLTGTISPVIGMLSELKELTLSNNQLVNAVPVDILSCKQLEVLDLRKNRFSGQIPGNFSSLSRLRILDLSSNKLSGNLNFLKNLRNLENLSVANNLFSGKIPEQIVSFHNLRFFDFSGNRYLEGPAPVMSSIKLQTSPHQTRHILAETPTSSPTNKPNNSTTSKAPKGAPKPGKLKKKKKKSKKK
How to cite: SOBIR1 X010_pECIA2 was a gift from Youssef Belkhadir (Addgene plasmid # 115075 ; http://n2t.net/addgene:115075 ; RRID:Addgene_115075)
