[The description below was written by a language model from this plasmid's Addgene catalogue record and pLannotate feature annotations shown in this document.]
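Description:
SOBIR1 X010_pECIA2 is a 5.0 kb insect-cell expression plasmid built on the pECIA2 backbone. It serves as the "bait" construct for an extracellular protein interaction assay and is meant to be used alongside the matching prey vector, SOBIR1 X010_pECIA14. It is propagated in E. coli at high copy from a ColE1/pUC-type origin and selected with ampicillin through the β-lactamase gene. The remaining bacterial annotations (lac promoter and operator, and fragments of lacZα, lacI, rop and bom) are remnants of the pUC/pBR322-derived scaffold and have no stated role in the construct. No marker for selection in insect cells is annotated.

The expression cassette is driven by the Drosophila metallothionein promoter, so transcription in Drosophila cell culture is switched on by adding copper sulfate. Downstream, a Drosophila BiP signal sequence directs the product into the secretory pathway. It is followed by the extracellular domain of the Arabidopsis thaliana leucine-rich repeat receptor kinase SOBIR1 (AT2G31880, also called EVERSHED), which was inserted by ligation-independent cloning. The transmembrane and kinase portions of the receptor are not included. The ectodomain is fused at its C terminus to a human IgG1 Fc fragment, a V5 epitope and a hexahistidine tag. The His tag is recorded in the catalogue but was not picked up in the feature table. An SV40 polyadenylation signal lies downstream of the cassette, although it is annotated on the opposite strand.

The result is a soluble, secreted, Fc-tagged ectodomain that can be captured, detected or purified through its tags. It was made as part of a collection for mapping pairwise interactions among the extracellular domains of Arabidopsis LRR receptor kinases.
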