Features (pLannotate 1.2.2; 18 found; start..end, strand, type, name):
     23..449     +  promoter       MT promoter: Drosophila metallothionein promoter
    467..520     +  sig_peptide    BiP signal sequence: Drosophila BiP signal sequence
    479..1153    +  CDS            SOBIR1 (fragment): SBIR1_ARATH - Also known as EVR. Experimental evidence at protein level: Swiss-Prot protein existence level 1. Dual specificity kinase acting on both serine/threonine- and tyrosine-containing substrates. Acting as a counterplayer of BIR1, promotes the activation of plant defense and cell death (PubMed:19616764). Component of the RLP23-SOBIR1-BAK1 complex that mediates NLP-triggered immunity (PubMed:27251392). Functions as an inhibitor/regulator of abscission, probably by regulating membrane trafficking during abscission (PubMed:20081191). From Arabidopsis thaliana (Mouse-ear cress).
   1283..1963    +  CDS            IGHG1 (fragment): IGHG1_HUMAN - Experimental evidence at protein level: Swiss-Prot protein existence level 1. Constant region of immunoglobulin heavy chains. Immunoglobulins, also known as antibodies, are membrane-bound or secreted glycoproteins produced by B lymphocytes. In the recognition phase of humoral immunity, the membrane-bound immunoglobulins serve as receptors which, upon binding of a specific antigen, trigger the clonal expansion and differentiation of B lymphocytes into immunoglobulins- secreting plasma cells. Secreted immunoglobulins mediate the effector phase of humoral immunity, which results in
   1982..2023    +  CDS            V5 tag: epitope tag from simian virus 5
   2123..2257    -  polyA_signal   SV40 poly(A) signal: SV40 polyadenylation signal
   2280..2364    -  CDS            large T antigen (fragment): large T antigen from SV40 (simian virus 40)
   2364..2388    +  misc_feature   MCS (fragment): pUC18/19 multiple cloning site
   2425..2441    -  protein_bind   lac operator: The lac repressor binds to the lac operator to inhibit transcription in E. coli. This inhibition can be relieved by adding lactose or isopropyl-β-D-thiogalactopyranoside (IPTG). lac repressor encoded by lacI
   2449..2479    -  promoter       lac promoter: promoter for the E. coli lac operon
   2494..2515    -  protein_bind   CAP binding site: CAP binding activates transcription in the presence of cAMP. E. coli catabolite activator protein
   2528..2620    -  CDS            lacI (fragment): lac repressor; lacI; The lac repressor binds to the lac operator to inhibit transcription in E. coli. This inhibition can be relieved by adding lactose or isopropyl-β-D-thiogalactopyranoside (IPTG).
   2803..3391    -  rep_origin     ori: high-copy-number ColE1/pMB1/pBR322/pUC origin of replication
   3562..4422    -  CDS            AmpR: β-lactamase; bla; confers resistance to ampicillin, carbenicillin, and related antibiotics
   4423..4527    -  promoter       AmpR promoter: bla
   4622..4657    +  CDS            rop (fragment): Rop protein, which maintains plasmids at low copy number; rop
   4759..4858    +  misc_feature   bom (fragment): basis of mobility region from pBR322
   4864..21      -  CDS            lacZα (fragment) (across the origin): LacZα fragment of β-galactosidase; lacZ fragment
>Addgene plasmid #115075 | SOBIR1 X010_pECIA2 | addgene full sequence | sequence record 298766 | Addgene NGS Result
GTAAAACGACGGCCAGTGAATTAATTCGTTGCAGGACAGGATGTGGTGCCCGATGTGACTAGCTCTTTGC
TGCAGGCCGTCCTATCCTCTGGTTCCGATAAGAGACCCAGAACTCCGGCCCCCCACCGCCCACCGCCACC
CCCATACATATGTGGTACGCAAGTAAGAGTGCCTGCGCATGCCCCATGTGCCCCACCAAGAGCTTTGCAT
CCCATACAAGTCCCCAAAGTGGAGAACCGAACCAATTCTTCGCGGGCAGAACAAAAGCTTCTGCACACGT
CTCCACTCGAATTTGGAGCCGGCCGGCGTGTGCAAAAGAGGTGAATCGAACGAAAGACCCGTGTGTAAAG
CCGCGTTTCCAAAATGTATAAAACCGAGAGCATCTGGCCAATGTGCATCAGTTGTGGTCAGCAGCAAAAT
CAAGTGAATCATCTCAGTGCAACTAAAGGGGGGATCCGATCTCAATATGAAGTTATGCATATTACTGGCC
GTCGTGGCCTTTGTTGGCCTCTCGCTCGGGTCCTCAGATCTCAAAGCTCTTCAGGTCATCGAAACAGAGC
TCGGAGTCAACAGTCAACGTTCTTCGGCCAGTGATGTCAACCCTTGCGGTCGCCGAGGAGTTTTCTGCGA
GAGACGGCACTCTGCCACCACCGGAGAATACGTTCTCCGTGTCACGAGGCTCGTCTACCGATCCAGGAGC
TTGACGGGGACTATCTCTCCGGTCATCGGAATGTTGTCGGAGCTCAAGGAACTTACTTTGTCTAATAACC
AGTTGGTCAACGCTGTTCCGGTGGATATCTTAAGCTGTAAGCAACTTGAAGTTCTTGATCTTCGGAAAAA
TAGATTTTCCGGTCAGATTCCGGGAAACTTTTCTAGTTTGAGCCGTCTTCGAATCCTTGATCTCTCTTCG
AACAAGTTATCCGGGAACTTGAATTTCTTGAAGAATCTACGCAATCTGGAGAATCTCTCTGTTGCAAACA
ATCTCTTCTCAGGCAAAATCCCGGAACAAATTGTGTCGTTCCACAATCTCCGGTTCTTTGATTTCTCCGG
AAACCGGTATTTGGAAGGTCCGGCTCCGGTTATGAGCAGTATCAAGCTTCAGACATCTCCACATCAAACA
AGACACATTCTTGCTGAAACTCCAACTTCAAGTCCCACGAACAAACCCAACAACAGCACTACATCAAAAG
CTCCAAAGGGAGCTCCAAAACCAGGGAAGTTGAAGAAGAAGAAGAAGAAGAGCAAGAAGAAGCTGGAGGT
GCTGTTCCAGGGACCAGGGAGCGACAAAACTCACACATGCCCACCGTGCCCAGCACCTGAACTCCTGGGG
GGACCGTCAGTCTTCCTCTTCCCCCCAAAACCCAAGGACACCCTCATGATCTCCCGGACCCCTGAGGTCA
CATGCGTGGTGGTGGACGTGAGCCACGAAGACCCTGAGGTCAAGTTCAACTGGTACGTGGACGGCGTGGA
GGTGCATAATGCCAAGACAAAGCCGCGGGAGGAGCAGTACAACAGCACGTACCGTGTGGTCAGCGTCCTC
ACCGTCCTGCACCAGGACTGGCTGAATGGCAAGGAGTACAAGTGCAAGGTCTCCAACAAAGCCCTCCCAG
CCCCCATCGAGAAAACCATCTCCAAAGCCAAAGGGCAGCCCCGAGAACCACAGGTGTACACCCTGCCCCC
ATCCCGGGAGGAGATGACCAAGAACCAGGTCAGCCTGACCTGCCTGGTCAAAGGCTTCTATCCCAGCGAC
ATCGCCGTGGAGTGGGAGAGCAATGGGCAGCCGGAGAACAACTACAAGACCACGCCTCCCGTGCTGGACT
CCGACGGCTCCTTCTTCCTCTACAGCAAGCTCACCGTGGACAAGAGCAGGTGGCAGCAGGGGAACGTCTT
CTCATGCTCCGTGATGCATGAGGGTCTGCACAACCACTACACGCAGAAGAGCCTCTCCCTGTCTCCGGGT
AAATCTAGAGGGCCCTTCGAAGGTAAGCCTATCCCTAACCCTCTCCTCGGTCTCGATTCTACGCGTACCG
GTCATCATCACCATCACCATTGAGTTTAAACCCGCTGATCAGCCTCGACTGTGCCTTCTAAGGCCTGAGC
TCGCTGATCAGCCTCGATCGAGGATCCAGACATGATAAGATACATTGATGAGTTTGGACAAACCACAACT
AGAATGCAGTGAAAAAAATGCTTTATTTGTGAAATTTGTGATGCTATTGCTTTATTTGTAACCATTATAA
GCTGCAATAAACAAGTTAACAACAACAATTGCATTCATTTTATGTTTCAGGTTCAGGGGGAGGTGTGGGA
GGTTTTTTAAAGCAAGTAAAACCTCTACAAATGTGGTATGGCTGATTATGATCAGTCGACCTGCAGGCAT
GCAAGCTTGGCGTAATCATGGTCATAGCTGTTTCCTGTGTGAAATTGTTATCCGCTCACAATTCCACACA
ACATACGAGCCGGAAGCATAAAGTGTAAAGCCTGGGGTGCCTAATGAGTGAGCTAACTCACATTAATTGC
GTTGCGCTCACTGCCCGCTTTCCAGTCGGGAAACCTGTCGTGCCAGCTGCATTAATGAATCGGCCAACGC
GCGGGGAGAGGCGGTTTGCGTATTGGGCGCTCTTCCGCTTCCTCGCTCACTGACTCGCTGCGCTCGGTCG
TTCGGCTGCGGCGAGCGGTATCAGCTCACTCAAAGGCGGTAATACGGTTATCCACAGAATCAGGGGATAA
CGCAGGAAAGAACATGTGAGCAAAAGGCCAGCAAAAGGCCAGGAACCGTAAAAAGGCCGCGTTGCTGGCG
TTTTTCCATAGGCTCCGCCCCCCTGACGAGCATCACAAAAATCGACGCTCAAGTCAGAGGTGGCGAAACC
CGACAGGACTATAAAGATACCAGGCGTTTCCCCCTGGAAGCTCCCTCGTGCGCTCTCCTGTTCCGACCCT
GCCGCTTACCGGATACCTGTCCGCCTTTCTCCCTTCGGGAAGCGTGGCGCTTTCTCATAGCTCACGCTGT
AGGTATCTCAGTTCGGTGTAGGTCGTTCGCTCCAAGCTGGGCTGTGTGCACGAACCCCCCGTTCAGCCCG
ACCGCTGCGCCTTATCCGGTAACTATCGTCTTGAGTCCAACCCGGTAAGACACGACTTATCGCCACTGGC
AGCAGCCACTGGTAACAGGATTAGCAGAGCGAGGTATGTAGGCGGTGCTACAGAGTTCTTGAAGTGGTGG
CCTAACTACGGCTACACTAGAAGAACAGTATTTGGTATCTGCGCTCTGCTGAAGCCAGTTACCTTCGGAA
AAAGAGTTGGTAGCTCTTGATCCGGCAAACAAACCACCGCTGGTAGCGGTGGTTTTTTTGTTTGCAAGCA
GCAGATTACGCGCAGAAAAAAAGGATCTCAAGAAGATCCTTTGATCTTTTCTACGGGGTCTGACGCTCAG
TGGAACGAAAACTCACGTTAAGGGATTTTGGTCATGAGATTATCAAAAAGGATCTTCACCTAGATCCTTT
TAAATTAAAAATGAAGTTTTAAATCAATCTAAAGTATATATGAGTAAACTTGGTCTGACAGTTACCAATG
CTTAATCAGTGAGGCACCTATCTCAGCGATCTGTCTATTTCGTTCATCCATAGTTGCCTGACTCCCCGTC
GTGTAGATAACTACGATACGGGAGGGCTTACCATCTGGCCCCAGTGCTGCAATGATACCGCGAGACCCAC
GCTCACCGGCTCCAGATTTATCAGCAATAAACCAGCCAGCCGGAAGGGCCGAGCGCAGAAGTGGTCCTGC
AACTTTATCCGCCTCCATCCAGTCTATTAATTGTTGCCGGGAAGCTAGAGTAAGTAGTTCGCCAGTTAAT
AGTTTGCGCAACGTTGTTGCCATTGCTACAGGCATCGTGGTGTCACGCTCGTCGTTTGGTATGGCTTCAT
TCAGCTCCGGTTCCCAACGATCAAGGCGAGTTACATGATCCCCCATGTTGTGCAAAAAAGCGGTTAGCTC
CTTCGGTCCTCCGATCGTTGTCAGAAGTAAGTTGGCCGCAGTGTTATCACTCATGGTTATGGCAGCACTG
CATAATTCTCTTACTGTCATGCCATCCGTAAGATGCTTTTCTGTGACTGGTGAGTACTCAACCAAGTCAT
TCTGAGAATAGTGTATGCGGCGACCGAGTTGCTCTTGCCCGGCGTCAATACGGGATAATACCGCGCCACA
TAGCAGAACTTTAAAAGTGCTCATCATTGGAAAACGTTCTTCGGGGCGAAAACTCTCAAGGATCTTACCG
CTGTTGAGATCCAGTTCGATGTAACCCACTCGTGCACCCAACTGATCTTCAGCATCTTTTACTTTCACCA
GCGTTTCTGGGTGAGCAAAAACAGGAAGGCAAAATGCCGCAAAAAAGGGAATAAGGGCGACACGGAAATG
TTGAATACTCATACTCTTCCTTTTTCAATATTATTGAAGCATTTATCAGGGTTATTGTCTCATGAGCGGA
TACATATTTGAATGTATTTAGAAAAATAAACAAATAGGGGTTCCGCGCACATTTCCCCGAAAAGTGCCAC
CTGACGTCTAAGAAACCATTATTATCATGACATTAACCTATAAAAATAGGCGTATCACGAGGCCCTTTCG
TCTCGCGCGTTTCGGTGATGACGGTGAAAACCTCTGACACATGCAGCTCCCGGAGACGGTCACAGCTTGT
CTGTAAGCGGATGCCGGGAGCAGACAAGCCCGTCAGGGCGCGTCAGCGGGTGTTGGCGGGTGTCGGGGCT
GGCTTAACTATGCGGCATCAGAGCAGATTGTACTGAGAGTGCACCATATGCGGTGTGAAATACCGCACAG
ATGCGTAAGGAGAAAATACCGCATCAGGCGCCATTCGCCATTCAGGCTGCGCAACTGTTGGGAAGGGCGA
TCGGTGCGGGCCTCTTCGCTATTACGCCAGCTGGCGAAAGGGGGATGTGCTGCAAGGCGATTAAGTTGGG
TAACGCCAGGGTTTTCCCAGTCACGACGTT
